Addgene plasmid #27706: CAV1-D67G-HA
Depositing lab: Ari Helenius. Depositing organization: ETH Zurich (Swiss Federal Institute of Technology). Publication: Biogenesis of caveolae: stepwise assembly of large caveolin and cavin complexes. Hayer A, Stoeber M, Bissig C, Helenius A. Traffic. 2010 Mar . 11(3):361-82. 10.1111/j.1600-0854.2009.01023.x PubMed 20070607.
Backbone
  Vector backbone: pEGFP-N1
  Backbone manufacturer: Clontech
  Backbone size w/o insert (bp): 3961
  Vector type: Mammalian Expression
  Selectable markers: Neomycin (select with G418)
Growth in bacteria
  Bacterial resistance: Kanamycin, 50 μg/mL
  Growth temperature: 37°C
  Growth strain: DH5alpha
  Copy number: High Copy
Gene/Insert
  Gene/Insert name: caveolin-1, mutant D67G (alt name: CAV1, cav-1)
  Species: Canis lupus familiaris
  Insert size (bp): 603
  Mutation: mutant D67G
  GenBank ID: NM_001003296
  Entrez Gene: CAV1
  Tag / fusion protein: HA (C terminal on insert)
  Cloning method: Restriction Enzyme; 5′ cloning site EcoRI (not destroyed); 3′ cloning site NotI (not destroyed)
  Sequencing primers: 5′ CMV-FW
Terms and licenses: Academic/Nonprofit Terms; Industry Terms: Not Available to Industry
Depositor comments: The point mutation D67G in the DXE motif delays export from the ER.
How to cite: CAV1-D67G-HA was a gift from Ari Helenius (Addgene plasmid # 27706 ; http://n2t.net/addgene:27706 ; RRID:Addgene_27706)
