[The description below was written by a language model from this plasmid's Addgene catalogue record and pLannotate feature annotations shown in this document.]
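Description:
CAV1-D67G-HA is a mammalian expression plasmid built on the Clontech pEGFP-N1 backbone and encoding canine (Canis lupus familiaris) caveolin-1 with a D67G point mutation and a C-terminal HA epitope tag. The roughly 600 bp insert was cloned between the EcoRI and NotI sites. No EGFP feature appears in the annotated 4,564 nt sequence, and the stated backbone size is smaller than an intact EGFP vector, which suggests the fluorescent protein coding region was replaced, so the product is HA-tagged rather than GFP-fused. Transcription is driven by the human cytomegalovirus immediate early enhancer and promoter and terminated by the SV40 polyadenylation signal. The HA tag itself is not called out in the feature table, but it would lie in the short stretch between the annotated CAV1 coding sequence and the SV40-derived 3′ region.

The plasmid is propagated in E. coli at high copy from a pUC-type ColE1 origin and also carries an f1 origin for single-stranded DNA production. A single Tn5 aminoglycoside phosphotransferase gene (NeoR/KanR) serves both hosts. A bacterial bla-type promoter provides kanamycin resistance in bacteria, while the SV40 enhancer and early promoter, paired with the HSV TK polyadenylation signal, allow G418 selection of stably transfected mammalian cells. The short ble, large T antigen and bGH poly(A) fragments in the table are probably annotation remnants of backbone sequence rather than functional elements.

According to the depositor, the D67G substitution lies in a DXE motif and delays export of caveolin-1 from the endoplasmic reticulum. The construct is therefore suited to studying caveolin trafficking and the stepwise assembly of caveolae, with the mutant protein detected through its HA tag.
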