Features (pLannotate 1.2.2; 14 found; start..end, strand, type, name):
     61..364     +  enhancer       CMV enhancer: human cytomegalovirus immediate early enhancer
    365..568     +  promoter       CMV promoter: human cytomegalovirus (CMV) immediate early promoter
    591..634     +  misc_feature   MCS (fragment): multiple cloning site
    665..1198    +  CDS            CAV1: CAV1_CANLF - Also known as CAV. Experimental evidence at protein level: Swiss-Prot protein existence level 1. May act as a scaffolding protein within caveolar membranes. Forms a stable heterooligomeric complex with CAV2 that targets to lipid rafts and drives caveolae formation. Mediates the recruitment of CAVIN proteins (CAVIN1/2/3/4) to the caveolae (By similarity). Interacts directly with G-protein alpha subunits and can functionally regulate their activity (By similarity). Involved in the costimulatory signal essential for T-cell receptor (TCR)-mediated T-cell activation. Its binding to DPP
   1246..1329    +  CDS            large T antigen (fragment): large T antigen from SV40 (simian virus 40)
   1352..1473    +  polyA_signal   SV40 poly(A) signal: SV40 polyadenylation signal
   1507..1935    -  rep_origin     f1 ori (sequence partly withheld): f1 bacteriophage origin of replication; arrow indicates direction of (+) strand synthesis
   1962..2066    +  promoter       AmpR promoter: bla
   2068..2425    +  promoter       SV40 promoter: SV40 enhancer and early promoter
   2460..3254    +  CDS            NeoR/KanR: aminoglycoside phosphotransferase from Tn5; aph(3')-II (or nptII); confers resistance to neomycin, kanamycin, and G418 (Geneticin®)
   3275..3427    +  CDS            ble (fragment): BLE_KLEPN - Experimental evidence at protein level: Swiss-Prot protein existence level 1. Binding protein with a strong affinity to the bleomycin family of antibiotics. Binds to CL990; an antimitotic-antibiotic compound. From Klebsiella pneumoniae.
   3486..3533    +  polyA_signal   HSV TK poly(A) signal: herpes simplex virus thymidine kinase polyadenylation signal (Cole and Stacy, 1985)
   3624..3640    -  polyA_signal   bGH poly(A) signal (fragment): bovine growth hormone polyadenylation signal
   3862..4450    +  rep_origin     ori: high-copy-number ColE1/pMB1/pBR322/pUC origin of replication
>Addgene plasmid #27706 | CAV1-D67G-HA | depositor full sequence | sequence record 13010 | Author sequence
TAGTTATTAATAGTAATCAATTACGGGGTCATTAGTTCATAGCCCATATATGGAGTTCCGCGTTACATAA
CTTACGGTAAATGGCCCGCCTGGCTGACCGCCCAACGACCCCCGCCCATTGACGTCAATAATGACGTATG
TTCCCATAGTAACGCCAATAGGGACTTTCCATTGACGTCAATGGGTGGAGTATTTACGGTAAACTGCCCA
CTTGGCAGTACATCAAGTGTATCATATGCCAAGTACGCCCCCTATTGACGTCAATGACGGTAAATGGCCC
GCCTGGCATTATGCCCAGTACATGACCTTATGGGACTTTCCTACTTGGCAGTACATCTACGTATTAGTCA
TCGCTATTACCATGGTGATGCGGTTTTGGCAGTACATCAATGGGCGTGGATAGCGGTTTGACTCACGGGG
ATTTCCAAGTCTCCACCCCATTGACGTCAATGGGAGTTTGTTTTGGCACCAAAATCAACGGGACTTTCCA
AAATGTCGTAACAACTCCGCCCCATTGACGCAAATGGGCGGTAGGCGTGTACGGTGGGAGGTCTATATAA
GCAGAGCTGGTTTAGTGAACCGTCAGATCCGCTAGCGCTACCGGACTCAGATCTCGAGCTCAAGCTTCGA
ATTCGGCACGAGCTTCACCCAGCCACCGGCCAGCATGTCTGGGGGCAAATACGTAGACTCCGAGGGGCAC
CTCTACACCGTTCCCATCCGGGAGCAGGGCAACATCTACAAGCCCAACAACAAGGCCATGGCGGAGGAGA
TGAGCGAGAAGCAGGTGTACGACGCGCACACCAAGGAAATCGACCTGGTCAACCGCGACCCCAAGCATCT
CAACGACGACGTGGTCAAGATTGGTTTTGAAGATGTGATTGCAGAACCAGAAGGAACACACAGTTTTGAT
GGCATCTGGAAGGCCAGCTTCACCACCTTCACTGTGACAAAATACTGGTTTTACCGCTTGCTGTCTGCCC
TCTTTGGCATCCCAATGGCACTCATATGGGGCATTTACTTTGCCATTCTTTCTTTCCTGCACATCTGGGC
AGTTGTGCCGTGCATTAAGAGTTTCCTGATTGAGATTCAGTGCATCAGCCGTGTCTATTCCATCTACGTC
CACACCTTCTGTGACCCGTTCTTTGAGGCTGTTGGCAAAATATTCAGCAATATCCGCATCAACATGCAGA
AAGAAACATACCCATACGACGTCCCAGACTACGCTAGCTAGCGGCCGCGACTCTAGATCATAATCAGCCA
TACCACATTTGTAGAGGTTTTACTTGCTTTAAAAAACCTCCCACACCTCCCCCTGAACCTGAAACATAAA
ATGAATGCAATTGTTGTTGTTAACTTGTTTATTGCAGCTTATAATGGTTACAAATAAAGCAATAGCATCA
CAAATTTCACAAATAAAGCATTTTTTTCACTGCATTCTAGTTGTGGTTTGTCCAAACTCATCAATGTATC
TTAAGGCGTAAATTGTAAGCGTTAATATTTTGTTAAAATTCGCGTTAAATTTTTGTTAAATCAGCTCATT
TTTTAACCAATAGGCCGAAATCGGCAAAATCCCTTATAAATCAAAAGAATAGACCGAGATAGGGT
[37 nt withheld, positions 1606-1642]
AAAGAACGTGGACTCCAACGTCAAAGG
[49 nt withheld, positions 1670-1718]
T
[91 nt withheld, positions 1720-1810]
G
[124 nt withheld, positions 1812-1935]
CAGGTGGCACTTTTCGGGGAAATGTGCGCGGAACCCCTATTTGTTTATTTTTCTAAATACATTCAAATAT
GTATCCGCTCATGAGACAATAACCCTGATAAATGCTTCAATAATATTGAAAAAGGAAGAGTCCTGAGGCG
GAAAGAACCAGCTGTGGAATGTGTGTCAGTTAGGGTGTGGAAAGTCCCCAGGCTCCCCAGCAGGCAGAAG
TATGCAAAGCATGCATCTCAATTAGTCAGCAACCAGGTGTGGAAAGTCCCCAGGCTCCCCAGCAGGCAGA
AGTATGCAAAGCATGCATCTCAATTAGTCAGCAACCATAGTCCCGCCCCTAACTCCGCCCATCCCGCCCC
TAACTCCGCCCAGTTCCGCCCATTCTCCGCCCCATGGCTGACTAATTTTTTTTATTTATGCAGAGGCCGA
GGCCGCCTCGGCCTCTGAGCTATTCCAGAAGTAGTGAGGAGGCTTTTTTGGAGGCCTAGGCTTTTGCAAA
GATCGATCAAGAGACAGGATGAGGATCGTTTCGCATGATTGAACAAGATGGATTGCACGCAGGTTCTCCG
GCCGCTTGGGTGGAGAGGCTATTCGGCTATGACTGGGCACAACAGACAATCGGCTGCTCTGATGCCGCCG
TGTTCCGGCTGTCAGCGCAGGGGCGCCCGGTTCTTTTTGTCAAGACCGACCTGTCCGGTGCCCTGAATGA
ACTGCAAGACGAGGCAGCGCGGCTATCGTGGCTGGCCACGACGGGCGTTCCTTGCGCAGCTGTGCTCGAC
GTTGTCACTGAAGCGGGAAGGGACTGGCTGCTATTGGGCGAAGTGCCGGGGCAGGATCTCCTGTCATCTC
ACCTTGCTCCTGCCGAGAAAGTATCCATCATGGCTGATGCAATGCGGCGGCTGCATACGCTTGATCCGGC
TACCTGCCCATTCGACCACCAAGCGAAACATCGCATCGAGCGAGCACGTACTCGGATGGAAGCCGGTCTT
GTCGATCAGGATGATCTGGACGAAGAGCATCAGGGGCTCGCGCCAGCCGAACTGTTCGCCAGGCTCAAGG
CGAGCATGCCCGACGGCGAGGATCTCGTCGTGACCCATGGCGATGCCTGCTTGCCGAATATCATGGTGGA
AAATGGCCGCTTTTCTGGATTCATCGACTGTGGCCGGCTGGGTGTGGCGGACCGCTATCAGGACATAGCG
TTGGCTACCCGTGATATTGCTGAAGAGCTTGGCGGCGAATGGGCTGACCGCTTCCTCGTGCTTTACGGTA
TCGCCGCTCCCGATTCGCAGCGCATCGCCTTCTATCGCCTTCTTGACGAGTTCTTCTGAGCGGGACTCTG
GGGTTCGAAATGACCGACCAAGCGACGCCCAACCTGCCATCACGAGATTTCGATTCCACCGCCGCCTTCT
ATGAAAGGTTGGGCTTCGGAATCGTTTTCCGGGACGCCGGCTGGATGATCCTCCAGCGCGGGGATCTCAT
GCTGGAGTTCTTCGCCCACCCTAGGGGGAGGCTAACTGAAACACGGAAGGAGACAATACCGGAAGGAACC
CGCGCTATGACGGCAATAAAAAGACAGAATAAAACGCACGGTGTTGGGTCGTTTGTTCATAAACGCGGGG
TTCGGTCCCAGGGCTGGCACTCTGTCGATACCCCACCGAGACCCCATTGGGGCCAATACGCCCGCGTTTC
TTCCTTTTCCCCACCCCACCCCCCAAGTTCGGGTGAAGGCCCAGGGCTCGCAGCCAACGTCGGGGCGGCA
GGCCCTGCCATAGCCTCAGGTTACTCATATATACTTTAGATTGATTTAAAACTTCATTTTTAATTTAAAA
GGATCTAGGTGAAGATCCTTTTTGATAATCTCATGACCAAAATCCCTTAACGTGAGTTTTCGTTCCACTG
AGCGTCAGACCCCGTAGAAAAGATCAAAGGATCTTCTTGAGATCCTTTTTTTCTGCGCGTAATCTGCTGC
TTGCAAACAAAAAAACCACCGCTACCAGCGGTGGTTTGTTTGCCGGATCAAGAGCTACCAACTCTTTTTC
CGAAGGTAACTGGCTTCAGCAGAGCGCAGATACCAAATACTGTCCTTCTAGTGTAGCCGTAGTTAGGCCA
CCACTTCAAGAACTCTGTAGCACCGCCTACATACCTCGCTCTGCTAATCCTGTTACCAGTGGCTGCTGCC
AGTGGCGATAAGTCGTGTCTTACCGGGTTGGACTCAAGACGATAGTTACCGGATAAGGCGCAGCGGTCGG
GCTGAACGGGGGGTTCGTGCACACAGCCCAGCTTGGAGCGAACGACCTACACCGAACTGAGATACCTACA
GCGTGAGCTATGAGAAAGCGCCACGCTTCCCGAAGGGAGAAAGGCGGACAGGTATCCGGTAAGCGGCAGG
GTCGGAACAGGAGAGCGCACGAGGGAGCTTCCAGGGGGAAACGCCTGGTATCTTTATAGTCCTGTCGGGT
TTCGCCACCTCTGACTTGAGCGTCGATTTTTGTGATGCTCGTCAGGGGGGCGGAGCCTATGGAAAAACGC
CAGCAACGCGGCCTTTTTACGGTTCCTGGCCTTTTGCTGGCCTTTTGCTCACATGTTCTTTCCTGCGTTA
TCCCCTGATTCTGTGGATAACCGTATTACCGCCATGCAT
