>Addgene plasmid #27706 | CAV1-D67G-HA | addgene partial sequence | sequence record 35915 | SV40pA-R 5'-GAAATTTGTGATGCTATTGC-3'
AGTTAACAACAACAATTGCATTCATTTTATGTTTCAGGTTCAGGGGGAGGTGTGGGAGGTTTTTTAAAGC
AAGTAAAACCTCTACAAATGTGGTATGGCTGATTATGATCTAGAGTCGCGGCCGCTAGCTAGCGTAGTCT
GGGACGTCGTATGGGTATGTTTCTTTCTGCATGTTGATGCGGATATTGCTGAATATTTTGCCAACAGCCT
CAAAGAACGGGTCACAGAAGGTGTGGACGTAGATGGAATAGACACGGCTGATGCACTGAATCTCAATCAG
GAAACTCTTAATGCACGGCACAACTGCCCAGATGTGCAGGAAAGAAAGAATGGCAAAGTAAATGCCCCAT
ATGAGTGCCATTGGGATGCCAAAGAGGGCAGACAGCAAGCGGTAAAACCAGTATTTTGTCACAGTGAAGG
TGGTGAAGCTGGCCTTCCAGATGCCATCAAAACTGTGTGTTCCTTCTGGTTCTGCAATCACATCTTCAAA
ACCAATCTTGACCACGTCGTCGTTGAGATGCTTGGGGTCGCGGTTGACCAGGTCGATTTCCTTGGTGTGC
GCGTCGTACACCTGCTTCTCGCTCATCTCCTCCGCCATGGCCTTGTTGTTGGGCTTGTAGATGTTGCCCT
GCTCCCGGATGGGAACGGTGTAGAGGTGCCCCTCGGAGTCTACGTATTTGCCCCCAGACATGCTGGCCGG
TGGCTGGGTGAAGCTCGTGCCGAATTCGAAGCTTGAGCTCGAGATCTGAGTCCGGTAGCGCTAGCGGATC
TGACGGTTCACTAAACCAGCTCTGCTTATATAGACCTCCCACCGTACACGCCTACCGCCCATTTGCGTCA
ATGGGGCGGAGTTGTTAC
